Addgene plasmid #136599: pcDNA3-N-mSOG-bFos-IRES-mCherry
Purpose: Encodes bFos domain tagged with the N-terminal fragment of split-miniSOG (mSOG1-94).
Depositing lab: John Ngo. Depositing organization: Boston University Main Campus. Publication: Split-miniSOG for Spatially Detecting Intracellular Protein-Protein Interactions by Correlated Light and Electron Microscopy. Boassa D, Lemieux SP, Lev-Ram V, Hu J, Xiong Q, Phan S, Mackey M, Ramachandra R, Peace RE, Adams SR, Ellisman MH, Ngo JT. Cell Chem Biol. 2019 Oct 17;26(10):1407-1416.e5. doi: 10.1016/j.chembiol.2019.07.007. Epub 2019 Aug 1. PubMed 31378710.
Backbone
  Vector backbone: pcDNA3.1
  Backbone manufacturer: Invitrogen
  Total vector size (bp): 7466
  Vector type: Mammalian Expression
  Selectable markers: Hygromycin
Growth in bacteria
  Bacterial resistance: Ampicillin, 100 μg/mL
  Growth temperature: 37°C
  Growth strain: DH5alpha
  Copy number: High Copy
Gene/Insert
  Gene/Insert name: N-mSOG-bFos
  Promoter: CMV
  Cloning method: Restriction Enzyme; 5′ cloning site HindIII (not destroyed); 3′ cloning site XhoI (not destroyed)
  Sequencing primers: 5′ CMV Forward
Terms and licenses: Academic/Nonprofit Terms; Industry Terms: Not Available to Industry
How to cite: pcDNA3-N-mSOG-bFos-IRES-mCherry was a gift from John Ngo (Addgene plasmid # 136599 ; http://n2t.net/addgene:136599 ; RRID:Addgene_136599)
