[The description below was written by a language model from this plasmid's Addgene catalogue record and pLannotate feature annotations shown in this document.]
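Description:
pcDNA3-N-mSOG-bFos-IRES-mCherry is a mammalian expression plasmid of about 7.5 kb built on the Invitrogen pcDNA3.1 backbone. It is maintained in E. coli through a high-copy ColE1/pUC-type origin with ampicillin resistance (bla). It also carries an f1 origin, and an SV40 early promoter driving a hygromycin phosphotransferase gene with an SV40 poly(A) signal for selection of stably transfected mammalian cells. Short annotated hits to an HIV-1 LTR, ble, lacI and the pBR322 bom region are small fragments that look like backbone remnants or annotation artefacts rather than functional parts.

The payload sits between HindIII and XhoI sites, downstream of the CMV immediate-early enhancer/promoter (a T7 promoter is also present) and upstream of the bGH polyadenylation signal. It encodes a fusion of a Fos fragment (bFos, matched to rat Fos and presumably covering the basic leucine-zipper dimerisation region) with the N-terminal fragment of split miniSOG, residues 1–94. In the feature table the Fos segment lies upstream of the miniSOG fragment, so the "N" in the name refers to which half of miniSOG is used, not to its position in the fusion. A picornavirus IRES follows, allowing cap-independent translation of mCherry from the same transcript, so red fluorescence marks transfected cells independently of the fusion.

miniSOG is a flavin-binding Arabidopsis-derived tag that is fluorescent and generates singlet oxygen for electron microscopy contrast. The associated work describes split-miniSOG for spatially detecting intracellular protein–protein interactions by correlated light and electron microscopy. This plasmid supplies one half of that system. It would presumably be paired with a construct carrying the complementary C-terminal miniSOG fragment on a Fos-binding partner such as Jun, although the record does not name the partner.
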