Features (pLannotate 1.2.2; 23 found; start..end, strand, type, name):
      1..380     +  enhancer       CMV enhancer: human cytomegalovirus immediate early enhancer
    381..584     +  promoter       CMV promoter: human cytomegalovirus (CMV) immediate early promoter
    580..613     +  LTR            5' LTR (truncated) (fragment): truncated 5' long terminal repeat (LTR) from HIV-1
    629..647     +  promoter       T7 promoter: promoter for bacteriophage T7 RNA polymerase
    722..1000    +  CDS            Fos (fragment): FOS_RAT - Experimental evidence at protein level: Swiss-Prot protein existence level 1. Nuclear phosphoprotein which forms a tight but non-covalently linked complex with the JUN/AP-1 transcription factor. On TGF-beta activation, forms a multimeric SMAD3/SMAD4/JUN/FOS complex, at the AP1/SMAD-binding site to regulate TGF-beta-mediated signaling (By similarity). Has a critical function in regulating the development of cells destined to form and maintain the skeleton. It is thought to have an important role in signal transduction, cell proliferation and differentiation. In growing cells, activate
   1037..1330    +  CDS            miniSOG (fragment): miniSOG is a basic (constitutively fluorescent) cyan fluorescent protein published in 2011, derived from Arabidopsis thaliana. It requires the cofactor flavin for fluorescence.
   1664..1912    +  ncRNA          IRES Picorna: Accession: RF00229 - Picornavirus internal ribosome entry site (IRES)
   1915..2622    +  CDS            mCherry: mCherry is a basic (constitutively fluorescent) red fluorescent protein published in 2004, derived from Discosoma sp.. It is reported to be a very rapidly-maturing monomer with low acid sensitivity.
   2663..2887    +  polyA_signal   bGH poly(A) signal: bovine growth hormone polyadenylation signal
   2891..2912    +  promoter       SV40 promoter (fragment): SV40 enhancer and early promoter
   2933..3361    +  rep_origin     f1 ori (sequence partly withheld): f1 bacteriophage origin of replication; arrow indicates direction of (+) strand synthesis
   3375..3704    +  promoter       SV40 promoter: SV40 enhancer and early promoter
   3753..4778    +  CDS            HygR: aminoglycoside phosphotransferase from E. coli; aph(4)-Ia; confers resistance to hygromycin
   4788..4913    +  CDS            ble (fragment): BLE_KLEPN - Experimental evidence at protein level: Swiss-Prot protein existence level 1. Binding protein with a strong affinity to the bleomycin family of antibiotics. Binds to CL990; an antimitotic-antibiotic compound. From Klebsiella pneumoniae.
   4908..5029    +  polyA_signal   SV40 poly(A) signal: SV40 polyadenylation signal
   5102..5118    -  protein_bind   lac operator: The lac repressor binds to the lac operator to inhibit transcription in E. coli. This inhibition can be relieved by adding lactose or isopropyl-β-D-thiogalactopyranoside (IPTG). lac repressor encoded by lacI
   5126..5156    -  promoter       lac promoter: promoter for the E. coli lac operon
   5171..5192    -  protein_bind   CAP binding site: CAP binding activates transcription in the presence of cAMP. E. coli catabolite activator protein
   5205..5297    -  CDS            lacI (fragment): lac repressor; lacI; The lac repressor binds to the lac operator to inhibit transcription in E. coli. This inhibition can be relieved by adding lactose or isopropyl-β-D-thiogalactopyranoside (IPTG).
   5480..6068    -  rep_origin     ori: high-copy-number ColE1/pMB1/pBR322/pUC origin of replication
   6239..7099    -  CDS            AmpR: β-lactamase; bla; confers resistance to ampicillin, carbenicillin, and related antibiotics
   7100..7204    -  promoter       AmpR promoter: bla
   7263..7315    -  misc_feature   bom (fragment): basis of mobility region from pBR322
>Addgene plasmid #136599 | pcDNA3-N-mSOG-bFos-IRES-mCherry | addgene full sequence | sequence record 331615 | Addgene NGS Result
GACATTGATTATTGACTAGTTATTAATAGTAATCAATTACGGGGTCATTAGTTCATAGCCCATATATGGA
GTTCCGCGTTACATAACTTACGGTAAATGGCCCGCCTGGCTGACCGCCCAACGACCCCCGCCCATTGACG
TCAATAATGACGTATGTTCCCATAGTAACGCCAATAGGGACTTTCCATTGACGTCAATGGGTGGAGTATT
TACGGTAAACTGCCCACTTGGCAGTACATCAAGTGTATCATATGCCAAGTACGCCCCCTATTGACGTCAA
TGACGGTAAATGGCCCGCCTGGCATTATGCCCAGTACATGACCTTATGGGACTTTCCTACTTGGCAGTAC
ATCTACGTATTAGTCATCGCTATTACCATGGTGATGCGGTTTTGGCAGTACATCAATGGGCGTGGATAGC
GGTTTGACTCACGGGGATTTCCAAGTCTCCACCCCATTGACGTCAATGGGAGTTTGTTTTGGCACCAAAA
TCAACGGGACTTTCCAAAATGTCGTAACAACTCCGCCCCATTGACGCAAATGGGCGGTAGGCGTGTACGG
TGGGAGGTCTATATAAGCAGAGCTCTCTGGCTAACTAGAGAACCCACTGCTTACTGGCTTATCGAAATTA
ATACGACTCACTATAGGGAGACCCAAGCTGGCTAGCGTTTAAACTTAAGCTTGCCACCATGAGCTACCCC
TACGACGTGCCAGACTACGCCGGAAGCGGCCAAAGCATCGGCAGGAGGGGCAAGGTGGAGCAGCTCTCAC
CCGAGGAAGAGGAAAAGCGCAGGATAAGGAGGGAAAGGAACAAGATGGCCGCAGCCAAGTGCAGGAACAG
GAGGCGCGAACTTACCGATACCCTCCAGGCCGAAACCGACCAACTGGAGGACGAGAAGTCCGCCCTGCAG
ACCGAGATCGCCAACCTGCTTAAGGAAAAAGAGAAGCTGGAGTTCATCCTGGCAGCGCACAGACCCGCCT
GCAAGATCCCCAACGACCTGAAGCAGAAGGTGATGAACCACGGCAGCGGCAGTGGCATGGAGAAGAGCTT
CGTAATCACCGACCCCAGGCTGCCCGACAACCCCATCATCTTCGCCAGCGACGGCTTCCTGGAGCTGACC
GAGTATAGCAGGGAAGAGATTCTGGGCAGGAATGGCAGGTTCCTTCAGGGACCCGAAACTGACCAGGCCA
CCGTGCAGAAGATCCGCGATGCCATCCGAGACCAGAGGGAGATCACCGTACAGCTGATCAATTATACCAA
GAGCGGCAAGAAGTTCTGGAATCTGCTGCACCTGCAGCCCATGCGCGACCAGAAGGGCTAACTCGAGTAC
TCCGGTATTGCGGTACCCTTGTACGCCTGTTTTATACTCCCTTCCCGTAACTTAGACGCACAAAACCAAG
TTCAATAGAAGGGGGTACAAACCAGTACCACCACGAACAAGCACTTCTGTTTCCCCGGTGATGTCGTATA
GACTGCTTGCGTGGTTGAAAGCGACGGATCCGTTATCCGCTTATGTACTTCGAGAAGCCCAGTACCACCT
CGGAATCTTCGATGCGTTGCGCTCAGCACTCAACCCCAGAGTGTAGCTTAGGCTGATGAGTCTGGACATC
CCTCACCGGTGACGGTGGTCCAGGCTGCGTTGGCGGCCTACCTATGGCTAACGCCATGGGACGCTAGTTG
TGAACAAGGTGTGAAGAGCCTATTGAGCTACATAAGAATCCTCCGGCCCCTGAATGCGGCTAATCCCAAC
CTCGGAGCAGGTGGTCACAAACCAGTGATTGGCCTGTCGTAACGCGCAAGTCCGTGGCGGAACCGACTAC
TTTGGGTGTCCGTGTTTCCTTTTATTTTATTGTGGCTGCTTATGGTGACAATCACAGATTGTTATCATAA
AGCGAATTGGATAGGATCCGTACGATGGTGAGCAAGGGCGAGGAGGATAACATGGCCATCATCAAGGAGT
TCATGCGCTTCAAGGTGCACATGGAGGGCTCCGTGAACGGCCACGAGTTCGAGATCGAGGGCGAGGGCGA
GGGCCGCCCCTACGAGGGCACCCAGACCGCCAAGCTGAAGGTGACCAAGGGTGGCCCCCTGCCCTTCGCC
TGGGACATCCTGTCCCCTCAGTTCATGTACGGCTCCAAGGCCTACGTGAAGCACCCCGCCGACATCCCCG
ACTACTTGAAGCTGTCCTTCCCCGAGGGCTTCAAGTGGGAGCGCGTGATGAACTTCGAGGACGGCGGCGT
GGTGACCGTGACCCAGGACTCCTCCCTGCAGGACGGCGAGTTCATCTACAAGGTGAAGCTGCGCGGCACC
AACTTCCCCTCCGACGGCCCCGTAATGCAGAAGAAGACCATGGGCTGGGAGGCCTCCTCCGAGCGGATGT
ACCCCGAGGACGGCGCCCTGAAGGGCGAGATCAAGCAGAGGCTGAAGCTGAAGGACGGCGGCCACTACGA
CGCTGAGGTCAAGACCACCTACAAGGCCAAGAAGCCCGTGCAGCTGCCCGGCGCCTACAACGTCAACATC
AAGTTGGACATCACCTCCCACAACGAGGACTACACCATCGTGGAACAGTACGAACGCGCCGAGGGCCGCC
ACTCCACCGGCGGCATGGACGAGCTGTACAAGTAATCTAGAGGGCCCGTTTAAACCCGCTGATCAGCCTC
GACTGTGCCTTCTAGTTGCCAGCCATCTGTTGTTTGCCCCTCCCCCGTGCCTTCCTTGACCCTGGAAGGT
GCCACTCCCACTGTCCTTTCCTAATAAAATGAGGAAATTGCATCGCATTGTCTGAGTAGGTGTCATTCTA
TTCTGGGGGGTGGGGTGGGGCAGGACAGCAAGGGGGAGGATTGGGAAGACAATAGCAGGCATGCTGGGGA
TGCGGTGGGCTCTATGGCTTCTGAGGCGGAAAGAACCAGCTGGGGCTCTAGGGGGTATCCCC
[124 nt withheld, positions 2933-3056]
C
[91 nt withheld, positions 3058-3148]
A
[49 nt withheld, positions 3150-3198]
CCTTTGACGTTGGAGTCCACGTTCTTT
[37 nt withheld, positions 3226-3262]
ACCCTATCTCGGTCTATTCTTTTGATTTATAAGGGATTTTGCCGATTTCGGCCTATTGGTTAAAAAATGA
GCTGATTTAACAAAAATTTAACGCGAATTAATTCTGTGGAATGTGTGTCAGTTAGGGTGTGGAAAGTCCC
CAGGCTCCCCAGCAGGCAGAAGTATGCAAAGCATGCATCTCAATTAGTCAGCAACCAGGTGTGGAAAGTC
CCCAGGCTCCCCAGCAGGCAGAAGTATGCAAAGCATGCATCTCAATTAGTCAGCAACCATAGTCCCGCCC
CTAACTCCGCCCATCCCGCCCCTAACTCCGCCCAGTTCCGCCCATTCTCCGCCCCATGGCTGACTAATTT
TTTTTATTTATGCAGAGGCCGAGGCCGCCTCTGCCTCTGAGCTATTCCAGAAGTAGTGAGGAGGCTTTTT
TGGAGGCCTAGGCTTTTGCAAAAAGCTCCCGGGAGCTTGTATATCCATTTTCGGATCTGATCAGCACGTG
ATGAAAAAGCCTGAACTCACCGCGACGTCTGTCGAGAAGTTTCTGATCGAAAAGTTCGACAGCGTCTCCG
ACCTGATGCAGCTCTCGGAGGGCGAAGAATCTCGTGCTTTCAGCTTCGATGTAGGAGGGCGTGGATATGT
CCTGCGGGTAAATAGCTGCGCCGATGGTTTCTACAAAGATCGTTATGTTTATCGGCACTTTGCATCGGCC
GCGCTCCCGATTCCGGAAGTGCTTGACATTGGGGAATTCAGCGAGAGCCTGACCTATTGCATCTCCCGCC
GTGCACAGGGTGTCACGTTGCAAGACCTGCCTGAAACCGAACTGCCCGCTGTTCTGCAGCCGGTCGCGGA
GGCCATGGATGCGATCGCTGCGGCCGATCTTAGCCAGACGAGCGGGTTCGGCCCATTCGGACCGCAAGGA
ATCGGTCAATACACTACATGGCGTGATTTCATATGCGCGATTGCTGATCCCCATGTGTATCACTGGCAAA
CTGTGATGGACGACACCGTCAGTGCGTCCGTCGCGCAGGCTCTCGATGAGCTGATGCTTTGGGCCGAGGA
CTGCCCCGAAGTCCGGCACCTCGTGCACGCGGATTTCGGCTCCAACAATGTCCTGACGGACAATGGCCGC
ATAACAGCGGTCATTGACTGGAGCGAGGCGATGTTCGGGGATTCCCAATACGAGGTCGCCAACATCTTCT
TCTGGAGGCCGTGGTTGGCTTGTATGGAGCAGCAGACGCGCTACTTCGAGCGGAGGCATCCGGAGCTTGC
AGGATCGCCGCGGCTCCGGGCGTATATGCTCCGCATTGGTCTTGACCAACTCTATCAGAGCTTGGTTGAC
GGCAATTTCGATGATGCAGCTTGGGCGCAGGGTCGATGCGACGCAATCGTCCGATCCGGAGCCGGGACTG
TCGGGCGTACACAAATCGCCCGCAGAAGCGCGGCCGTCTGGACCGATGGCTGTGTAGAAGTACTCGCCGA
TAGTGGAAACCGACGCCCCAGCACTCGTCCGAGGGCAAAGGAATAGCACGTGCTACGAGATTTCGATTCC
ACCGCCGCCTTCTATGAAAGGTTGGGCTTCGGAATCGTTTTCCGGGACGCCGGCTGGATGATCCTCCAGC
GCGGGGATCTCATGCTGGAGTTCTTCGCCCACCCCAACTTGTTTATTGCAGCTTATAATGGTTACAAATA
AAGCAATAGCATCACAAATTTCACAAATAAAGCATTTTTTTCACTGCATTCTAGTTGTGGTTTGTCCAAA
CTCATCAATGTATCTTATCATGTCTGTATACCGTCGACCTCTAGCTAGAGCTTGGCGTAATCATGGTCAT
AGCTGTTTCCTGTGTGAAATTGTTATCCGCTCACAATTCCACACAACATACGAGCCGGAAGCATAAAGTG
TAAAGCCTGGGGTGCCTAATGAGTGAGCTAACTCACATTAATTGCGTTGCGCTCACTGCCCGCTTTCCAG
TCGGGAAACCTGTCGTGCCAGCTGCATTAATGAATCGGCCAACGCGCGGGGAGAGGCGGTTTGCGTATTG
GGCGCTCTTCCGCTTCCTCGCTCACTGACTCGCTGCGCTCGGTCGTTCGGCTGCGGCGAGCGGTATCAGC
TCACTCAAAGGCGGTAATACGGTTATCCACAGAATCAGGGGATAACGCAGGAAAGAACATGTGAGCAAAA
GGCCAGCAAAAGGCCAGGAACCGTAAAAAGGCCGCGTTGCTGGCGTTTTTCCATAGGCTCCGCCCCCCTG
ACGAGCATCACAAAAATCGACGCTCAAGTCAGAGGTGGCGAAACCCGACAGGACTATAAAGATACCAGGC
GTTTCCCCCTGGAAGCTCCCTCGTGCGCTCTCCTGTTCCGACCCTGCCGCTTACCGGATACCTGTCCGCC
TTTCTCCCTTCGGGAAGCGTGGCGCTTTCTCATAGCTCACGCTGTAGGTATCTCAGTTCGGTGTAGGTCG
TTCGCTCCAAGCTGGGCTGTGTGCACGAACCCCCCGTTCAGCCCGACCGCTGCGCCTTATCCGGTAACTA
TCGTCTTGAGTCCAACCCGGTAAGACACGACTTATCGCCACTGGCAGCAGCCACTGGTAACAGGATTAGC
AGAGCGAGGTATGTAGGCGGTGCTACAGAGTTCTTGAAGTGGTGGCCTAACTACGGCTACACTAGAAGAA
CAGTATTTGGTATCTGCGCTCTGCTGAAGCCAGTTACCTTCGGAAAAAGAGTTGGTAGCTCTTGATCCGG
CAAACAAACCACCGCTGGTAGCGGTGGTTTTTTTGTTTGCAAGCAGCAGATTACGCGCAGAAAAAAAGGA
TCTCAAGAAGATCCTTTGATCTTTTCTACGGGGTCTGACGCTCAGTGGAACGAAAACTCACGTTAAGGGA
TTTTGGTCATGAGATTATCAAAAAGGATCTTCACCTAGATCCTTTTAAATTAAAAATGAAGTTTTAAATC
AATCTAAAGTATATATGAGTAAACTTGGTCTGACAGTTACCAATGCTTAATCAGTGAGGCACCTATCTCA
GCGATCTGTCTATTTCGTTCATCCATAGTTGCCTGACTCCCCGTCGTGTAGATAACTACGATACGGGAGG
GCTTACCATCTGGCCCCAGTGCTGCAATGATACCGCGAGACCCACGCTCACCGGCTCCAGATTTATCAGC
AATAAACCAGCCAGCCGGAAGGGCCGAGCGCAGAAGTGGTCCTGCAACTTTATCCGCCTCCATCCAGTCT
ATTAATTGTTGCCGGGAAGCTAGAGTAAGTAGTTCGCCAGTTAATAGTTTGCGCAACGTTGTTGCCATTG
CTACAGGCATCGTGGTGTCACGCTCGTCGTTTGGTATGGCTTCATTCAGCTCCGGTTCCCAACGATCAAG
GCGAGTTACATGATCCCCCATGTTGTGCAAAAAAGCGGTTAGCTCCTTCGGTCCTCCGATCGTTGTCAGA
AGTAAGTTGGCCGCAGTGTTATCACTCATGGTTATGGCAGCACTGCATAATTCTCTTACTGTCATGCCAT
CCGTAAGATGCTTTTCTGTGACTGGTGAGTACTCAACCAAGTCATTCTGAGAATAGTGTATGCGGCGACC
GAGTTGCTCTTGCCCGGCGTCAATACGGGATAATACCGCGCCACATAGCAGAACTTTAAAAGTGCTCATC
ATTGGAAAACGTTCTTCGGGGCGAAAACTCTCAAGGATCTTACCGCTGTTGAGATCCAGTTCGATGTAAC
CCACTCGTGCACCCAACTGATCTTCAGCATCTTTTACTTTCACCAGCGTTTCTGGGTGAGCAAAAACAGG
AAGGCAAAATGCCGCAAAAAAGGGAATAAGGGCGACACGGAAATGTTGAATACTCATACTCTTCCTTTTT
CAATATTATTGAAGCATTTATCAGGGTTATTGTCTCATGAGCGGATACATATTTGAATGTATTTAGAAAA
ATAAACAAATAGGGGTTCCGCGCACATTTCCCCGAAAAGTGCCACCTGACGTCGACGGATCGGGAGATCT
CCCGATCCCCTATGGTGCACTCTCAGTACAATCTGCTCTGATGCCGCATAGTTAAGCCAGTATCTGCTCC
CTGCTTGTGTGTTGGAGGTCGCTGAGTAGTGCGCGAGCAAAATTTAAGCTACAACAAGGCAAGGCTTGAC
CGACAATTGCATGAAGAATCTGCTTAGGGTTAGGCGTTTTGCGCTGCTTCGCGATGTACGGGCCAGATAT
ACGCGTT
